Addgene plasmid #115362: pCIneo-HA-Ago2
Purpose: Expression vector to produce HA-tagged human Ago2 protein without N-peptide
Depositing lab: Witold Filipowicz & Ramesh Pillai. Depositing organization: Friedrich Miescher Institute for Biomedical Research. Publication: Tethering of human Ago proteins to mRNA mimics the miRNA-mediated repression of protein synthesis. Pillai RS, Artus CG, Filipowicz W. RNA. 2004 Oct . 10(10):1518-25. 10.1261/rna.7131604 PubMed 15337849.
Backbone
  Vector backbone: pCIneo
  Backbone manufacturer: Promega
  Backbone size w/o insert (bp): 5472
  Vector type: Mammalian Expression
Growth in bacteria
  Bacterial resistance: Ampicillin, 100 μg/mL
  Growth temperature: 37°C
  Growth strain: DH5alpha
  Copy number: High Copy
Gene/Insert
  Gene/Insert name: Argonaute 2 (alt name: AGO2)
  Species: H. sapiens (human)
  Entrez Gene: AGO2 (a.k.a. CASC7, EIF2C2, LESKRES, LINC00980, PPD, Q10)
  Promoter: CMV
  Tag / fusion protein: HA (N terminal on insert)
  Cloning method: Restriction Enzyme; 5′ cloning site EcoR1 (not destroyed); 3′ cloning site Not1 (not destroyed)
  Sequencing primers: 5′ T3; 3′ T7
Terms and licenses: Academic/Nonprofit Terms; Industry Terms: Not Available to Industry
Depositor comments: clone number 72
How to cite: pCIneo-HA-Ago2 was a gift from Witold Filipowicz & Ramesh Pillai (Addgene plasmid # 115362 ; http://n2t.net/addgene:115362 ; RRID:Addgene_115362)
