[The description below was written by a language model from this plasmid's Addgene catalogue record and pLannotate feature annotations shown in this document.]
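Description:
pCIneo-HA-Ago2 is a mammalian expression plasmid built on the Promega pCIneo backbone that produces human Argonaute 2 (AGO2, also known as EIF2C2) with an N-terminal HA epitope tag. The sequenced plasmid is about 8.8 kb. It is propagated in E. coli through a high-copy ColE1/pUC-type origin under ampicillin selection (β-lactamase with its own promoter), and an f1 origin is also present, which permits single-stranded DNA production. For mammalian cells, the backbone carries a neomycin phosphotransferase gene driven by the SV40 enhancer/early promoter and terminated by a synthetic poly(A) signal, which would allow selection of stable transfectants with G418.

The expression cassette consists of the human CMV immediate-early enhancer and promoter followed by a chimeric β-globin/immunoglobulin intron, which generally improves expression of the downstream transcript. A T7 promoter sits just upstream of the coding region, and a T3 promoter lies beyond its 3′ end; the record lists these as sequencing primer sites. The annotation detects a short HA-tag segment just ahead of the AGO2 open reading frame, consistent with the single N-terminal HA tag described. The insert was cloned between EcoRI and NotI sites, and an SV40 polyadenylation signal lies downstream.

The record specifies that this protein lacks the "N-peptide". The associated study used tethering of human Ago proteins to mRNA to mimic miRNA-mediated translational repression, so this construct plausibly serves as the untethered, HA-tagged AGO2 counterpart in such assays, although the record does not state this role. The HA tag allows detection or immunoprecipitation of AGO2 in transfected cells.
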