Features (pLannotate 1.2.2; 20 found; start..end, strand, type, name):
      1..589     +  rep_origin     ori: high-copy-number ColE1/pMB1/pBR322/pUC origin of replication
    802..1179    +  enhancer       CMV enhancer: human cytomegalovirus immediate early enhancer
   1180..1391    +  promoter       CMV promoter: human cytomegalovirus (CMV) immediate early promoter
   1552..1684    +  intron         chimeric intron: chimera between introns from human β-globin and immunoglobulin heavy chain genes
   1729..1747    +  promoter       T7 promoter: promoter for bacteriophage T7 RNA polymerase
   1781..1808    +  CDS            3xHA (fragment): three tandem HA epitope tags
   1868..4423    +  CDS            AGO2 (sequence partly withheld): AGO2_HUMAN - Also known as EIF2C2. Experimental evidence at protein level: Swiss-Prot protein existence level 1. Required for RNA-mediated gene silencing (RNAi) by the RNA- induced silencing complex (RISC). The 'minimal RISC' appears to include AGO2 bound to a short guide RNA such as a microRNA (miRNA) or short interfering RNA (siRNA). These guide RNAs direct RISC to complementary mRNAs that are targets for RISC-mediated gene silencing. The precise mechanism of gene silencing depends on the degree of complementarity between the miRNA or siRNA and its target. Binding of RISC to a perfectly comp
   5153..5170    -  promoter       T3 promoter (fragment): promoter for bacteriophage T3 RNA polymerase
   5188..5309    -  polyA_signal   SV40 poly(A) signal: SV40 polyadenylation signal
   5332..5400    -  CDS            large T antigen (fragment): large T antigen from SV40 (simian virus 40)
   5424..5491    +  CDS            lacZα (fragment): LacZα fragment of β-galactosidase; lacZ fragment
   5495..5923    +  rep_origin     f1 ori (sequence partly withheld): f1 bacteriophage origin of replication; arrow indicates direction of (+) strand synthesis
   5951..6002    -  misc_feature   bom (fragment): basis of mobility region from pBR322
   6067..6424    +  promoter       SV40 promoter: SV40 enhancer and early promoter
   6475..7266    +  CDS            neo: KKA2_KLEPN - Also known as kan, nptII. Experimental evidence at protein level: Swiss-Prot protein existence level 1. Resistance to kanamycin, neomycin, paromomycin, ribostamycin, butirosin and gentamicin B. From Klebsiella pneumoniae.
   7333..7381    +  polyA_signal   poly(A) signal: synthetic polyadenylation signal
   7401..7455    -  misc_feature   bom (fragment): basis of mobility region from pBR322
   7557..7592    -  CDS            rop (fragment): Rop protein, which maintains plasmids at low copy number; rop
   7687..7791    +  promoter       AmpR promoter: bla
   7792..8652    +  CDS            AmpR: β-lactamase; bla; confers resistance to ampicillin, carbenicillin, and related antibiotics
>Addgene plasmid #115362 | pCIneo-HA-Ago2 | addgene full sequence | sequence record 223066 | Addgene NGS Result
TTGAGATCCTTTTTTTCTGCGCGTAATCTGCTGCTTGCAAACAAAAAAACCACCGCTACCAGCGGTGGTT
TGTTTGCCGGATCAAGAGCTACCAACTCTTTTTCCGAAGGTAACTGGCTTCAGCAGAGCGCAGATACCAA
ATACTGTTCTTCTAGTGTAGCCGTAGTTAGGCCACCACTTCAAGAACTCTGTAGCACCGCCTACATACCT
CGCTCTGCTAATCCTGTTACCAGTGGCTGCTGCCAGTGGCGATAAGTCGTGTCTTACCGGGTTGGACTCA
AGACGATAGTTACCGGATAAGGCGCAGCGGTCGGGCTGAACGGGGGGTTCGTGCACACAGCCCAGCTTGG
AGCGAACGACCTACACCGAACTGAGATACCTACAGCGTGAGCTATGAGAAAGCGCCACGCTTCCCGAAGG
GAGAAAGGCGGACAGGTATCCGGTAAGCGGCAGGGTCGGAACAGGAGAGCGCACGAGGGAGCTTCCAGGG
GGAAACGCCTGGTATCTTTATAGTCCTGTCGGGTTTCGCCACCTCTGACTTGAGCGTCGATTTTTGTGAT
GCTCGTCAGGGGGGCGGAGCCTATGGAAAAACGCCAGCAACGCGGCCTTTTTACGGTTCCTGGCCTTTTG
CTGGCCTTTTGCTCACATGGCTCGACAGATCTTCAATATTGGCCATTAGCCATATTATTCATTGGTTATA
TAGCATAAATCAATATTGGCTATTGGCCATTGCATACGTTGTATCTATATCATAATATGTACATTTATAT
TGGCTCATGTCCAATATGACCGCCATGTTGGCATTGATTATTGACTAGTTATTAATAGTAATCAATTACG
GGGTCATTAGTTCATAGCCCATATATGGAGTTCCGCGTTACATAACTTACGGTAAATGGCCCGCCTGGCT
GACCGCCCAACGACCCCCGCCCATTGACGTCAATAATGACGTATGTTCCCATAGTAACGCCAATAGGGAC
TTTCCATTGACGTCAATGGGTGGAGTATTTACGGTAAACTGCCCACTTGGCAGTACATCAAGTGTATCAT
ATGCCAAGTCCGCCCCCTATTGACGTCAATGACGGTAAATGGCCCGCCTGGCATTATGCCCAGTACATGA
CCTTACGGGACTTTCCTACTTGGCAGTACATCTACGTATTAGTCATCGCTATTACCATGGTGATGCGGTT
TTGGCAGTACACCAATGGGCGTGGATAGCGGTTTGACTCACGGGGATTTCCAAGTCTCCACCCCATTGAC
GTCAATGGGAGTTTGTTTTGGCACCAAAATCAACGGGACTTTCCAAAATGTCGTAACAACTGCGATCGCC
CGCCCCGTTGACGCAAATGGGCGGTAGGCGTGTACGGTGGGAGGTCTATATAAGCAGAGCTCGTTTAGTG
AACCGTCAGATCACTAGAAGCTTTATTGCGGTAGTTTATCACAGTTAAATTGCTAACGCAGTCAGTGCTT
CTGACACAACAGTCTCGAACTTAAGCTGCAGTGACTCTCTTAAGGTAGCCTTGCAGAAGTTGGTCGTGAG
GCACTGGGCAGGTAAGTATCAAGGTTACAAGACAGGTTTAAGGAGACCAATAGAAACTGGGCTTGTCGAG
ACAGAGAAGACTCTTGCGTTTCTGATAGGCACCTATTGGTCTTACTGACATCCACTTTGCCTTTCTCTCC
ACAGGTGTCCACTCCCAGTTCAATTACAGCTCTTAAGGCTAGAGTACTTAATACGACTCACTATAGGCTA
GTCGAGGCTGCCCAAGCTTACACCATGGCCTACCCATATGATGTTCCAGATTACGCTTCACTCGACGCGG
ATCCCGTCGAATTCACCATGGGAGGGCACCCATTCCAGTGGTGTAACGCACTTGCACCTCCTGCGCCGCC
GCCCCCCATCCAAGGATATGCCTTCAAGCCTCCACCTAGACCCGACTTTGGGACCTCCGGGAGAACAATC
AAATTACAGGCCAATTTCTTCGAAATGGACATCCCCAAAATTGACATCTATCATTATGAATTGGATATCA
AGCCAGAGAAGTGCCCGAGGAGAGTTAACAGGGAAATCGTGGAACACATGGTCCAGCACTTTAAAACACA
GATCTTTGGGGATCGGAAGCCCGTGTTTGACGGCAGGAAGAATCTATACACAGCCATGCCCCTTCCGATT
GGGAGGGACAAGGTGGAGCTGGAGGTCACGCTGCCAGGAGAAGGCAAGGATCGCATCTTCAAGGTGTCCA
TCAAGTGGGTGTCCTGCGTGAGCTTGCAGGCGTTACACGATGCACTTTCAGGGCGGCTGCCCAGCGTCCC
TTTTGAGACGATCCAGGCCCTGGACGTGGTCATGAGGCACTTGCCATCCATGAGGTACACCCCCGTGGGC
CGCTCCTTCTTCACCGCGTCCGAAGGCTGCTCTAACCCTCTTGGCGGGGGCCGAGAAGTGTGGTTTGGCT
TCCATCAGTCCGTCCGGCCTTCTCTCTGGAAAATGATGCTGAATATTGATGTGTCAGCAACAGCGTTTTA
CAAGGCACAGCCAGTAATCGAGTTTGTTTGTGAAGTTTTGGATTTTAAAAGTATTGAAGAACAACAAAAA
CCTCTGACAGATTCCCAAAGGGTAAAGTTTACCAAAGAAATTAAAGGTCTAAAGGTGGAGATAACGCACT
GTGGGCAGATGAAGAGGAAGTACCGTGTCTGCAATGTGACCCGGCGGCCCGCCAGTCACCAAACATTCCC
GCTGCAGCAGGAGAGCGGGCAGACGGTGGAGTGCACGGTGGCCCAGTATTTCAAGGACAGGCACAAGTTG
GTTCTGCGCTACCCCCACCTCCCATGTTTACAAGTCGGACAGGAGCAGAAACACACCTACCTTCCCCTGG
AGGTCTGTAACATTGTGGCAGGACAAAGATGTATTAAAAAATTAACGGACAATCAGACCTCAACCATGAT
CAGAGCAACTGCTAGGTCGGCGCCCGATCGGCAAGAAGAGATTAGCAAATTGATGCGAAGTGCAAGTTTC
AACACAGATCCATACGTCCGTGAATTTGGAATCATGGTCAAAGATGAGATGACAGACGTGACTGGGCGGG
TGCTGCAGCCGCCCTCCATCCTCTACGGGGGCAGGAATAAAGCTATTGCGACCCCTGTCCAGGGCGTCTG
GGACATGCGGAAC
[405 nt withheld, positions 3164-3568]
AACAACATCCTGCTGCCCCAGGGCAGGCCGCCGGTGTTCCAGCAGCCCGTCATCTTTCTGGGAGCAGACG
TCACTCACCCCCCCGCCGGGGATGGGAAGAAGCCCTCCATTGCCGCCGTGGTGGGCAGCATGGACGCCCA
CCCCAATCGCTACTGCGCCACCGTGCGCGTGCAGCAGCACCGGCAGGAGATCATACAAGACCTGGCCGCC
ATGGTCCGCGAGCTCCTCATCCAGTTCTACAAGTCCACGCGCTTCAAGCCCACCCGCATCATCTTCTACC
GCGACGGTGTCTCTGAAGGCCAGTTCCAGCAGGTTCTCCACCACGAGTTGCTGGCCATCCGTGAGGCCTG
TATCAAGCTAGAAAAAGACTACCAGCCCGGGATCACCTTCATCGTGGTGCAGAAGAGGCACCACACCCGG
CTCTTCTGCACTGACAAGAACGAGCGGGTTGGGAAAAGTGGAAACATTCCAGCAGGCACGACTGTGGACA
CGAAAATCACCCACCCCACCGAGTTCGACTTCTACCTGTGTAGTCACGCTGGCATCCAGGGGACAAGCAG
GCCTTCGCACTATCACGTCCTCTGGGACGACAATCGTTTCTCCTCTGATGAGCTGCAGATCCTAACCTAC
CAGCTGTGTCACACCTACGTGCGCTGCACACGCTCCGTGTCCATCCCAGCGCCAGCATACTACGCTCACC
TGGTGGCCTTCCGGGCCAGGTACCACCTGGTGGATAAGGAACATGACAGTGCTGAAGGAAGCCATACCTC
TGGGCAGAGTAACGGGCGAGACCACCAAGCACTGGCCAAGGCGGTCCAGGTTCACCAAGACACTCTGCGC
ACCATGTACTTTGCTTGACATGTTTTAGTGTTTAGCGATTGTGTACCGAGTGGGATTCACGAGACCAGCT
ACACTCAGACCAACAGATGGCCAGCCCTTCCGTGACAGCCAGCATCGAACATGAGACGTCATTGATTTTA
TTAGATTCTCCGTTTTCCAGAATGCCTTCCGTCCCAGATTTCAAACTTGGATTTTGAACTGCAGACCTGT
ATGAGAACCCAATGTCATAGGAAATATGGTTTGCTAAAATCTATAAGCTGCTTATTAAAACAGAGTCCCG
TGTGTCCTAAAAATCTCCTAAAACCAGTCTATGAACTCAGGGCTTTAAAACATTTTTAATTTATTTGGTC
ATTCAATTTACTTGTTTTTAATACATGATTCTCTATGAAATTGATGGGCTCAAACTAGCTGTGAATCTTC
TGAGAGTGAAAGCAACACAAAACACAAGTGTGGTTTTAAAGCCTTGAACATTCTGATGTTGTCACTAAAG
TTGATTTCCAGGCGATGCTCGTGTGCCCCTGGCGTGGCTCACCCAAGTTCCTCGACTGAGGGCCGGTGGC
CATGCAGAGGCGTCCGCAGGTGCCGTGTTCTGCCAGCACCGCCCTTCACCCGGCCTGAACTAAGGAGCAG
TGGCAGAAGGTGGGCCCCGTGTGTTTACAGCATTTCCAGGTCCAGAGAGGTTGGCAGACAAGTGCCATTT
TAATAAAAAATGTATTTAAAAAAAAAAAAAAGGGCGGCCGCTTCCCTTTAGTGAGGGTTAATGCTTCGAG
CAGACATGATAAGATACATTGATGAGTTTGGACAAACCACAACTAGAATGCAGTGAAAAAAATGCTTTAT
TTGTGAAATTTGTGATGCTATTGCTTTATTTGTAACCATTATAAGCTGCAATAAACAAGTTAACAACAAC
AATTGCATTCATTTTATGTTTCAGGTTCAGGGGGAGATGTGGGAGGTTTTTTAAAGCAAGTAAAACCTCT
ACAAATGTGGTAAAATCCGATAAGGATCGATCCGGGCTGGCGTAATAGCGAAGAGGCCCGCACCGATCGC
CCTTCCCAACAGTTGCGCAGCCTGAATGGCGAATGG
[124 nt withheld, positions 5495-5618]
C
[91 nt withheld, positions 5620-5710]
A
[49 nt withheld, positions 5712-5760]
CCTTTGACGTTGGAGTCCACGTTCTTT
[37 nt withheld, positions 5788-5824]
ACCCTATCTCGGTCTATTCTTTTGATTTATAAGGGATTTTGCCGATTTCGGCCTATTGGTTAAAAAATGA
GCTGATTTAACAAAAATTTAACGCGAATTTTAACAAAATATTAACGCTTACAATTTCCTGATGCGGTATT
TTCTCCTTACGCATCTGTGCGGTATTTCACACCGCATACGCGGATCTGCGCAGCACCATGGCCTGAAATA
ACCTCTGAAAGAGGAACTTGGTTAGGTACCTTCTGAGGCGGAAAGAACCAGCTGTGGAATGTGTGTCAGT
TAGGGTGTGGAAAGTCCCCAGGCTCCCCAGCAGGCAGAAGTATGCAAAGCATGCATCTCAATTAGTCAGC
AACCAGGTGTGGAAAGTCCCCAGGCTCCCCAGCAGGCAGAAGTATGCAAAGCATGCATCTCAATTAGTCA
GCAACCATAGTCCCGCCCCTAACTCCGCCCATCCCGCCCCTAACTCCGCCCAGTTCCGCCCATTCTCCGC
CCCATGGCTGACTAATTTTTTTTATTTATGCAGAGGCCGAGGCCGCCTCGGCCTCTGAGCTATTCCAGAA
GTAGTGAGGAGGCTTTTTTGGAGGCCTAGGCTTTTGCAAAAAGCTTGATTCTTCTGACACAACAGTCTCG
AACTTAAGGCTAGAGCCACCATGATTGAACAAGATGGATTGCACGCAGGTTCTCCGGCCGCTTGGGTGGA
GAGGCTATTCGGCTATGACTGGGCACAACAGACAATCGGCTGCTCTGATGCCGCCGTGTTCCGGCTGTCA
GCGCAGGGGCGCCCGGTTCTTTTTGTCAAGACCGACCTGTCCGGTGCCCTGAATGAACTGCAGGACGAGG
CAGCGCGGCTATCGTGGCTGGCCACGACGGGCGTTCCTTGCGCAGCTGTGCTCGACGTTGTCACTGAAGC
GGGAAGGGACTGGCTGCTATTGGGCGAAGTGCCGGGGCAGGATCTCCTGTCATCTCACCTTGCTCCTGCC
GAGAAAGTATCCATCATGGCTGATGCAATGCGGCGGCTGCATACGCTTGATCCGGCTACCTGCCCATTCG
ACCACCAAGCGAAACATCGCATCGAGCGAGCACGTACTCGGATGGAAGCCGGTCTTGTCGATCAGGATGA
TCTGGACGAAGAGCATCAGGGGCTCGCGCCAGCCGAACTGTTCGCCAGGCTCAAGGCGCGCATGCCCGAC
GGCGAGGATCTCGTCGTGACCCATGGCGATGCCTGCTTGCCGAATATCATGGTGGAAAATGGCCGCTTTT
CTGGATTCATCGACTGTGGCCGGCTGGGTGTGGCGGACCGCTATCAGGACATAGCGTTGGCTACCCGTGA
TATTGCTGAAGAGCTTGGCGGCGAATGGGCTGACCGCTTCCTCGTGCTTTACGGTATCGCCGCTCCCGAT
TCGCAGCGCATCGCCTTCTATCGCCTTCTTGACGAGTTCTTCTGAGCGGGACTCTGGGGTTCGAAATGAC
CGACCAAGCGACGCCCAACCTGCCATCACGATGGCCGCAATAAAATATCTTTATTTTCATTACATCTGTG
TGTTGGTTTTTTGTGTGAATCGATAGCGATAAGGATCCGCGTATGGTGCACTCTCAGTACAATCTGCTCT
GATGCCGCATAGTTAAGCCAGCCCCGACACCCGCCAACACCCGCTGACGCGCCCTGACGGGCTTGTCTGC
TCCCGGCATCCGCTTACAGACAAGCTGTGACCGTCTCCGGGAGCTGCATGTGTCAGAGGTTTTCACCGTC
ATCACCGAAACGCGCGAGACGAAAGGGCCTCGTGATACGCCTATTTTTATAGGTTAATGTCATGATAATA
ATGGTTTCTTAGACGTCAGGTGGCACTTTTCGGGGAAATGTGCGCGGAACCCCTATTTGTTTATTTTTCT
AAATACATTCAAATATGTATCCGCTCATGAGACAATAACCCTGATAAATGCTTCAATAATATTGAAAAAG
GAAGAGTATGAGTATTCAACATTTCCGTGTCGCCCTTATTCCCTTTTTTGCGGCATTTTGCCTTCCTGTT
TTTGCTCACCCAGAAACGCTGGTGAAAGTAAAAGATGCTGAAGATCAGTTGGGTGCACGAGTGGGTTACA
TCGAACTGGATCTCAACAGCGGTAAGATCCTTGAGAGTTTTCGCCCCGAAGAACGTTTTCCAATGATGAG
CACTTTTAAAGTTCTGCTATGTGGCGCGGTATTATCCCGTATTGACGCCGGGCAAGAGCAACTCGGTCGC
CGCATACACTATTCTCAGAATGACTTGGTTGAGTACTCACCAGTCACAGAAAAGCATCTTACGGATGGCA
TGACAGTAAGAGAATTATGCAGTGCTGCCATAACCATGAGTGATAACACTGCGGCCAACTTACTTCTGAC
AACGATCGGAGGACCGAAGGAGCTAACCGCTTTTTTGCACAACATGGGGGATCATGTAACTCGCCTTGAT
CGTTGGGAACCGGAGCTGAATGAAGCCATACCAAACGACGAGCGTGACACCACGATGCCTGTAGCAATGG
CAACAACGTTGCGCAAACTATTAACTGGCGAACTACTTACTCTAGCTTCCCGGCAACAATTAATAGACTG
GATGGAGGCGGATAAAGTTGCAGGACCACTTCTGCGCTCGGCCCTTCCGGCTGGCTGGTTTATTGCTGAT
AAATCTGGAGCCGGTGAGCGTGGGTCTCGCGGTATCATTGCAGCACTGGGGCCAGATGGTAAGCCCTCCC
GTATCGTAGTTATCTACACGACGGGGAGTCAGGCAACTATGGATGAACGAAATAGACAGATCGCTGAGAT
AGGTGCCTCACTGATTAAGCATTGGTAACTGTCAGACCAAGTTTACTCATATATACTTTAGATTGATTTA
AAACTTCATTTTTAATTTAAAAGGATCTAGGTGAAGATCCTTTTTGATAATCTCATGACCAAAATCCCTT
AACGTGAGTTTTCGTTCCACTGAGCGTCAGACCCCGTAGAAAAGATCAAAGGATCTTC
